Addgene plasmid #60686: M26L DJ-1 TEV site pET15b
Purpose: Recombinant protein expression of Park7
Depositing lab: Mark Wilson. Depositing organization: University of Nebraska at Lincoln. Publication: Transient sampling of aggregation-prone conformations causes pathogenic instability of a parkinsonian mutant of DJ-1 at physiological temperature. Milkovic NM, Catazaro J, Lin J, Halouska S, Kizziah JL, Basiaga S, Cerny RL, Powers R, Wilson MA. Protein Sci. 2015 Oct;24(10):1671-85. doi: 10.1002/pro.2762. Epub 2015 Aug 17. PubMed 26234586.
Backbone
  Vector backbone: pET15b
  Backbone manufacturer: Novagen
  Total vector size (bp): 5708
  Vector type: Bacterial Expression
Growth in bacteria
  Bacterial resistance: Ampicillin, 100 μg/mL
  Growth temperature: 37°C
  Growth strain: DH5alpha
  Copy number: High Copy
Gene/Insert
  Gene/Insert name: M26L DJ-1 (alt name: PARK 7)
  Species: H. sapiens (human)
  Mutation: M26L and TEV site was inserted (see comments below).
  Entrez Gene: PARK7 (a.k.a. DJ-1, DJ1, GATD2, HEL-S-67p)
  Promoter: T7
  Tag / fusion protein: 6xHis (N terminal on backbone)
  Cloning method: Restriction Enzyme; 5′ cloning site NdeI (not destroyed); 3′ cloning site XhoI (not destroyed)
  Sequencing primers: 5′ T7; 3′ T7term
Terms and licenses: Academic/Nonprofit Terms; Industry Terms: Not Available to Industry
Depositor comments: This construct contains a Tobacco etch virus (TEV) protease recognition sequence (ENLYFQS) after the inactivated Thrombin recognition site (mutation of Leu (L) to Gln (Q), underlined below), and just before DJ-1. (Ex. QVPRGSHMENLYFQSASKRAL......). The TEV site is italicized and the thrombin cleavage site is NOT intact for the M26L mutant of DJ-1. Internal NdeI site of human DJ-1 eliminated by silent mutation (198A->T).
How to cite: M26L DJ-1 TEV site pET15b was a gift from Mark Wilson (Addgene plasmid # 60686 ; http://n2t.net/addgene:60686 ; RRID:Addgene_60686)
