[The description below was written by a language model from this plasmid's Addgene catalogue record.]
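Description:
M26L DJ-1 TEV site pET15b is a bacterial expression plasmid built on the Novagen pET15b backbone for recombinant production of a mutant form of human DJ-1, the product of the PARK7 gene. It is selected with ampicillin and is recorded as high copy, with a total vector size of 5708 bp. No feature table accompanies the record, so the positions of individual backbone elements cannot be confirmed here. The DJ-1 coding sequence was inserted between the NdeI and XhoI sites, both of which remain intact, and it is transcribed from a T7 promoter. Expression therefore depends on a host that supplies T7 RNA polymerase, whereas an ordinary cloning strain serves only for propagation.

The encoded protein carries the M26L substitution and is fused at its N terminus to the backbone-derived 6xHis tag, which allows purification by immobilised metal affinity chromatography. The linker between tag and protein has been re-engineered. The thrombin recognition site normally present in pET15b was inactivated by a leucine-to-glutamine change, and a tobacco etch virus (TEV) protease recognition sequence was placed immediately upstream of DJ-1. Tag removal is therefore performed with TEV protease rather than thrombin. An internal NdeI site in the human DJ-1 sequence was also removed by a silent mutation, which made NdeI-based cloning possible.

The stated purpose is recombinant PARK7 protein expression. The associated publication studies the conformational instability and aggregation propensity of a parkinsonian DJ-1 mutant, consistent with use of the purified M26L protein in biophysical and structural work.
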