>Addgene plasmid #60686 | M26L DJ-1 TEV site pET15b | addgene partial sequence | sequence record 98453 | T7term 5'-GCTAGTTATTGCTCAGCGG-3'
AGCAGCCGGAATCCTCGCAGCTAGGTCTTTAAGAACAAGTGGAGCCTTCACTTGAGCCGCCACCTCCTTG
CCATTCAGGGCTTCAACAATTGCAAGCGCAAACTCGAAGCTGGTCCCAGGCCCCCGGCTTGTAAGAATCA
GGCCGTCTTTTTCCACACGATTCTCAGAGTAGGTGTAATGACCTCCATTCATCATTTTGTCTTTAGCAAG
AGGGTGTGTTGTAACTTTACTTCCAAAACCTATTTCATGAGCCAACAGAGCAGTAGGACCTGCACAGATG
GCGGCTATCAGGCCCTTCCGGTTTTCCTGCTCCTTCAGTATCTCCTTCACAGCAGCAGACTCAGATAAAT
TCTGTGCGCCCAGATTACCTCCTGGTAGAACCACCACATCATAAGGTCCCTCTTTTTTTGCATCTTCAAG
GCTGGCATCAGGACAAATGACCACATCACGGCTACACTGTACTGGGTCTTTTCCAGCCAGGCCTGCAACG
GTGACCTTAATCCCAGCTCGCCTCAAGACATCTACAGGGATGACCGTCTCCATTTCCTCTGCTCCTTTAG
CCAGGATGACCAGAGCTCTTTTGGAAGCAGACTGAAAATACAGGTTTTCCATATGGCTGCCGCGCGGCAC
CTGGCCGCTGCTGTGATGATGATGATGATGGCTGCTGCCCATGGTATATCTCCTTCTTAAAGTTAAACAA
AATTATTTCTAGAGGGGAATTGTTATCCGCTCACAATT
